>Addgene plasmid #210894 | pFBOH-MHL_WDR41_30-459 | addgene full sequence | sequence record 426086 | Addgene NGS Result
CAGGTATTAGTGCTTTGGTTGAAATACCTAAGAACTGTGTTGTGGCAGCAGTTGGCAAAGAACTGATAAT
TTTCAGGTTGGTAGCACCCACAGAAGGATCACTAGAATGGGATATTCTTGAAGTTAAGCGCCTCCTTGAT
CACCAGGATAATATTCTCTCATTGATTAATGTCAATGATTTGAGTTTTGTCACCGGCTCCCACGTCGGAG
AGCTGATCATCTGGGATGCCCTGGACTGGACCATGCAGGCCTATGAACGCAACTTCTGGGACCCATCTCC
ACAACTGGACACCCAACAAGAAATAAAACTCTGTCAAAAATCAAATGACATTTCTATTCATCATTTCACA
TGTGATGAAGAGAATGTATTTGCTGCAGTTGGAAGGGGTTTATACGTGTATAGCCTTCAAATGAAGCGTG
TGATTGCCTGCCAGAAAACTGCACATGACTCCAATGTCCTGCACGTTGCCAGACTTCCAAACAGGCAGTT
AATCTCATGCTCAGAAGATGGCAGTGTACGCATTTGGGAGTTAAGAGAAAAACAGCAGCTTGCAGCTGAG
CCTGTACCAACAGGTTTTTTTAACATGTGGGGATTTGGAAGAGTCAGCAAACAAGCCAGCCAACCTGTTA
AAAAGCAGCAAGAAAATGCTACTTCATGTTCACTGGAGCTTATTGGAGATTTGATTGGACACTCATCATC
TGTGGAGATGTTTCTATACTTTGAAGATCATGGACTAGTGACGTGCTCCGCTGATCATCTCATTATTTTG
TGGAAAAATGGAGAGCGAGAATCTGGATTGCGCAGTTTAAGATTATTTCAAAAATTAGAGGAGAATGGTG
ACTTATACCTTGCTGTCTGATGACGAAGCTTGTCGAGAAGTACTAGAGGATCATAATCAGCCATACCACA
TTTGTAGAGGTTTTACTTGCTTTAAAAAACCTCCCACACCTCCCCCTGAACCTGAAACATAAAATGAATG
CAATTGTTGTTGTTAACTTGTTTATTGCAGCTTATAATGGTTACAAATAAAGCAATAGCATCACAAATTT
CACAAATAAAGCATTTTTTTCACTGCATTCTAGTTGTGGTTTGTCCAAACTCATCAATGTATCTTATCAT
GTCTGGATCTGATCACTGATATCGCCTAGGAGATCCGAACCAGATAAGTGAAATCTAGTTCCAAACTATT
TTGTCATTTTTAATTTTCGTATTAGCTTACGACGCTACACCCAGTTCCCATCTATTTTGTCACTCTTCCC
TAAATAATCCTTAAAAACTCCATTTCCACCCCTCCCAGTTCCCAACTATTTTGTCCGCCCACAGCGGGGC
ATTTTTCTTCCTGTTATGTTTTTAATCAAACATCCTGCCAACTCCATGTGACAAACCGTCATCTTCGGCT
ACTTTTTCTCTGTCACAGAATGAAAATTTTTCTGTCATCTCTTCGTTATTAATGTTTGTAATTGACTGAA
TATCAACGCTTATTTGCAGCCTGAATGGCGAATGGG
[124 nt withheld, positions 1507-1630]
C
[91 nt withheld, positions 1632-1722]
A
[49 nt withheld, positions 1724-1772]
CCTTTGACGTTGGAGTCCACGTTCTT
[37 nt withheld, positions 1799-1835]
ACCCTATCTCGGTCTATTCTTTTGATTTATAAGGGATTTTGCCGATTTCGGCCTATTGGTTAAAAAATGA
GCTGATTTAACAAAAATTTAACGCGAATTTTAACAAAATATTAACGCTTACAATTTAGGTGGCACTTTTC
GGGGAAATGTGCGCGGAACCCCTATTTGTTTATTTTTCTAAATACATTCAAATATGTATCCGCTCATGAG
ACAATAACCCTGATAAATGCTTCAATAATATTGAAAAAGGAAGAGTATGAGTATTCAACATTTCCGTGTC
GCCCTTATTCCCTTTTTTGCGGCATTTTGCCTTCCTGTTTTTGCTCACCCAGAAACGCTGGTGAAAGTAA
AAGATGCTGAAGATCAGTTGGGTGCACGAGTGGGTTACATCGAACTGGATCTCAACAGCGGTAAGATCCT
TGAGAGTTTTCGCCCCGAAGAACGTTTTCCAATGATGAGCACTTTTAAAGTTCTGCTATGTGGCGCGGTA
TTATCCCGTATTGACGCCGGGCAAGAGCAACTCGGTCGCCGCATACACTATTCTCAGAATGACTTGGTTG
AGTACTCACCAGTCACAGAAAAGCATCTTACGGATGGCATGACAGTAAGAGAATTATGCAGTGCTGCCAT
AACCATGAGTGATAACACTGCGGCCAACTTACTTCTGACAACGATCGGAGGACCGAAGGAGCTAACCGCT
TTTTTGCACAACATGGGGGATCATGTAACTCGCCTTGATCGTTGGGAACCGGAGCTGAATGAAGCCATAC
CAAACGACGAGCGTGACACCACGATGCCTGTAGCAATGGCAACAACGTTGCGCAAACTATTAACTGGCGA
ACTACTTACTCTAGCTTCCCGGCAACAATTAATAGACTGGATGGAGGCGGATAAAGTTGCAGGACCACTT
CTGCGCTCGGCCCTTCCGGCTGGCTGGTTTATTGCTGATAAATCTGGAGCCGGTGAGCGTGGGTCTCGCG
GTATCATTGCAGCACTGGGGCCAGATGGTAAGCCCTCCCGTATCGTAGTTATCTACACGACGGGGAGTCA
GGCAACTATGGATGAACGAAATAGACAGATCGCTGAGATAGGTGCCTCACTGATTAAGCATTGGTAACTG
TCAGACCAAGTTTACTCATATATACTTTAGATTGATTTAAAACTTCATTTTTAATTTAAAAGGATCTAGG
TGAAGATCCTTTTTGATAATCTCATGACCAAAATCCCTTAACGTGAGTTTTCGTTCCACTGAGCGTCAGA
CCCCGTAGAAAAGATCAAAGGATCTTCTTGAGATCCTTTTTTTCTGCGCGTAATCTGCTGCTTGCAAACA
AAAAAACCACCGCTACCAGCGGTGGTTTGTTTGCCGGATCAAGAGCTACCAACTCTTTTTCCGAAGGTAA
CTGGCTTCAGCAGAGCGCAGATACCAAATACTGTTCTTCTAGTGTAGCCGTAGTTAGGCCACCACTTCAA
GAACTCTGTAGCACCGCCTACATACCTCGCTCTGCTAATCCTGTTACCAGTGGCTGCTGCCAGTGGCGAT
AAGTCGTGTCTTACCGGGTTGGACTCAAGACGATAGTTACCGGATAAGGCGCAGCGGTCGGGCTGAACGG
GGGGTTCGTGCACACAGCCCAGCTTGGAGCGAACGACCTACACCGAACTGAGATACCTACAGCGTGAGCT
ATGAGAAAGCGCCACGCTTCCCGAAGGGAGAAAGGCGGACAGGTATCCGGTAAGCGGCAGGGTCGGAACA
GGAGAGCGCACGAGGGAGCTTCCAGGGGGAAACGCCTGGTATCTTTATAGTCCTGTCGGGTTTCGCCACC
TCTGACTTGAGCGTCGATTTTTGTGATGCTCGTCAGGGGGGCGGAGCCTATGGAAAAACGCCAGCAACGC
GGCCTTTTTACGGTTCCTGGCCTTTTGCTGGCCTTTTGCTCACATGTTCTTTCCTGCGTTATCCCCTGAT
TCTGTGGATAACCGTATTACCGCCTTTGAGTGAGCTGATACCGCTCGCCGCAGCCGAACGACCGAGCGCA
GCGAGTCAGTGAGCGAGGAAGCGGAAGAGCGCCTGATGCGGTATTTTCTCCTTACGCATCTGTGCGGTAT
TTCACACCGCATAGACCAGCCGCGTAACCTGGCAAAATCGGTTACGGTTGAGTAATAAATGGATGCCCTG
CGTAAGCGGGTGTGGGCGGACAATAAAGTCTTAAACTGAACAAAATAGATCTAAACTATGACAATAAAGT
CTTAAACTAGACAGAATAGTTGTAAACTGAAATCAGTCCAGTTATGCTGTGAAAAAGCATACTGGACTTT
TGTTATGGCTAAAGCAAACTCTTCATTTTCTGAAGTGCAAATTGCCCGTCGTATTAAAGAGGGGCGTGGC
CAAGGGCATGGTAAAGACTATATTCGCGGCGTTGTGACAATTTACCGAACAACTCCGCGGCCGGGAAGCC
GATCTCGGCTTGAACGAATTGTTAGGTGGCGGTACTTGGGTCGATATCAAAGTGCATCACTTCTTCCCGT
ATGCCCAACTTTGTATAGAGAGCCACTGCGGGATCGTCACCGTAATCTGCTTGCACGTAGATCACATAAG
CACCAAGCGCGTTGGCCTCATGCTTGAGCAGATTGATGAGCGCGGTGGCAATGCCCTGCCTCCGGTGCTC
GCCGGAGACTGCGAGATCATAGATATAGATCTCACTACGCGGCTGCTCAAACTTGGGCAGAACGTAAGCC
GCGAGAGCGCCAACAACCGCTTCTTGGTCGAAGGCAGCAAGCGCGATGAATGTCTTACTACGGAGCAAGT
TCCCGAGGTAATCGGAGTCCGGCTGATGTTGGGAGTAGGTGGCTACGTCTCCGAACTCACGACCGAAAAG
ATCAAGAGCAGCCCGCATGGATTTGACTTGGTCAGGGCCGAGCCTACATGTGCGAATGATGCCCATACTT
GAGCCACCTAACTTTGTTTTAGGGCGACTGCCCTGCTGCGTAACATCGTTGCTGCTCCATAACATCAAAC
ATCGACCCACGGCGTAACGCGCTTGCTGCTTGGATGCCCGAGGCATAGACTGTACAAAAAAACAGTCATA
ACAAGCCATGAAAACCGCCACTGCGCCGTTACCACCGCTGCGTTCGGTCAAGGTTCTGGACCAGTTGCGT
GAGCGCATACGCTACTTGCATTACAGTTTACGAACCGAACAGGCTTATGTCAACTGGGTTCGTGCCTTCA
TCCGTTTCCACGGTGTGCGTCACCCGGCAACCTTGGGCAGCAGCGAAGTCGAGGCATTTCTGTCCTGGCT
GGCGAACGAGCGCAAGGTTTCGGTCTCCACGCATCGTCAGGCATTGGCGGCCTTGCTGTTCTTCTACGGC
AAGGTGCTGTGCACGGATCTGCCCTGGCTTCAGGAGATCGGAAGACCTCGGCCGTCGCGGCGCTTGCCGG
TGGTGCTGACCCCGGATGAAGTGGTTCGCATCCTCGGTTTTCTGGAAGGCGAGCATCGTTTGTTCGCCCA
GGACTCTAGCTATAGTTCTAGTGGTTGGCTACGTATACTCCGGAATATTAATAGATCATGGAGATAATTA
AAATGATAACCATCTCGCAAATAAATAAGTATTTTACTGTTTTCGTAACAGTTTTGTAATAAAAAAACCT
ATAAATATTCCGGATTATTCATACCGTCCCACCATCGGGCGCGGATCTCGGTCCGAAAACCATGCATCAT
CATCATCATCACAGCAGCGGCAGAGAAAACTTGTATTTCCAGGGCCAGAATCCCTACACTGAACTGCTAG
TACTGAAGGCTCATCATGATATTGTACGATTTCTGGTACAGTTAGATGACTACAGATTTGCATCTGCTGG
TGATGATGGAATTGTAGTTGTGTGGAATGCCCAGACAGGGGAAAAACTTTTAGAACTGAATGGACACACT
CAAAAGATAACAGCTATTATTACATTTCCTTCCTTGGAATCTTGTGAAGAGAAAAATCAACTCATCTTGA
CAGCCTCTGCTGATAGAACAGTTATTGTGTGGGATGGTGATACTACCAGACAAGTTCAGAGAATATCATG
CTTCCAGTCTACTGTAAAGTGTTTAACTGTTCTTCAGAGACTAGATGTTTGGCTTTCTGGTGGGAATGAC
CTGTGTGTGTGGAACCGAAAATTAGATCTCCTGTGTAAGACTAGCCACCTTTCTGATA
Features (pLannotate 1.2.2; 16 found; start..end, strand, type, name):
    889..972     +  CDS            large T antigen (fragment): large T antigen from SV40 (simian virus 40)
    995..1129    +  polyA_signal   SV40 poly(A) signal: SV40 polyadenylation signal
   1158..1323    -  mobile_element Tn7L: mini-Tn7 element (left end of the Tn7 transposon) Tn7
   1486..1502    +  CDS            lacZα (fragment): LacZα fragment of β-galactosidase; lacZ fragment
   1507..1961    +  rep_origin     f1 ori (sequence partly withheld): f1 bacteriophage origin of replication; arrow indicates direction of (+) strand synthesis
   1987..2091    +  promoter       AmpR promoter: bla
   2092..2952    +  CDS            AmpR: β-lactamase; bla; confers resistance to ampicillin, carbenicillin, and related antibiotics
   3123..3711    +  rep_origin     ori: high-copy-number ColE1/pMB1/pBR322/pUC origin of replication
   3897..3948    -  misc_feature   bom (fragment): basis of mobility region from pBR322
   4016..4240    -  mobile_element Tn7R: mini-Tn7 element (right end of the Tn7 transposon) Tn7
   4307..4840    -  CDS            GmR: gentamycin acetyltransferase; aacC1; confers resistance to gentamycin
   5010..5038    -  promoter       Pc promoter: intI1 (promoter lies within the coding sequence); class 1 integron promoter
   5016..5363    -  CDS            YPR2_ECOLX (fragment): Protein predicted: Swiss-Prot protein existence level 4. From Escherichia coli.
   5390..5481    +  promoter       polyhedrin promoter: polh from Autographa californica; promoter for the baculovirus polyhedrin gene
   5538..5556    +  CDS            capTEV™ (fragment): composite tag for in vivo biotinylation, TEV protease cleavage, and 6xHis tagging
   5585..857     +  CDS            WDR41 (fragment) (across the origin): WDR41_HUMAN - Experimental evidence at protein level: Swiss-Prot protein existence level 1. Non-catalytic component of the C9orf72-SMCR8 complex, a complex that has guanine nucleotide exchange factor (GEF) activity and regulates autophagy (PubMed:27193190, PubMed:27103069, PubMed:27617292, PubMed:28195531). The C9orf72-SMCR8 complex promotes the exchange of GDP to GTP, converting inactive GDP-bound RAB8A and RAB39B into their active GTP-bound form, thereby promoting autophagosome maturation (PubMed:27103069). The C9orf72-SMCR8 complex also acts as a negative regulator of autophagy initiation b
