[The description below was written by a language model from this plasmid's Addgene catalogue record and pLannotate feature annotations shown in this document.]
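Description:
pFBOH-MHL_WDR41_30-459 is a baculovirus donor (transfer) plasmid for insect-cell expression of a fragment of human WDR41, built on pFBOH-MHL, a modified pFastBac1 backbone. The sequenced record is about 6 kb. In E. coli it is maintained at high copy through a ColE1/pUC-type origin and selected with ampicillin via β-lactamase; an f1 phage origin is also present. The expression cassette lies between the Tn7R and Tn7L ends of a mini-Tn7 element together with a gentamicin acetyltransferase gene driven by the Pc integron promoter. This is the standard arrangement for site-specific transposition of the cassette into a baculovirus shuttle genome (bacmid) in a suitable bacterial host, where gentamicin resistance marks the transposed segment.

The payload is a 1,290 bp wild-type insert encoding WDR41 residues Q30 to V459, derived from a Mammalian Gene Collection clone and introduced by ligation-independent cloning at BseRI sites that were destroyed in the process. Transcription is driven by the Autographa californica polyhedrin promoter, a very strong late baculoviral promoter, and terminated by an SV40 polyadenylation signal. The protein carries an N-terminal 6xHis tag followed by a TEV protease recognition site, allowing metal-affinity purification and subsequent removal of the tag; the short "capTEV" hit in the annotation corresponds to this tag region.

WDR41 is a WD40-repeat protein and a non-catalytic component of the C9orf72–SMCR8 complex involved in autophagy regulation. The construct was deposited in connection with a study evaluating the ligandability of WD40 repeat-containing proteins, consistent with use for producing recombinant protein.
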