Addgene plasmid #210894: pFBOH-MHL_WDR41_30-459
Purpose: Insect expression of human WDR41 fragment Q30 to V459. N-terminal 6X His tag with TEV cleavage.
Depositing lab: Cheryl Arrowsmith. Depositing organization: University of Toronto. Publication: A Target Class Ligandability Evaluation of WD40 Repeat-Containing Proteins. Ackloo S, Li F, Szewczyk M, Seitova A, Loppnau P, Zeng H, Xu J, Ahmad S, Arnautova YA, Baghaie AJ, Beldar S, Bolotokova A, Centrella PA, Chau I, Clark MA, Cuozzo JW, Dehghani-Tafti S, Disch JS, Dong A, Dumas A, Feng JA, Ghiabi P, Gibson E, Gilmer J, Goldman B, Green SR, Guie MA, Guilinger JP, Harms N, Herasymenko O, Houliston S, Hutchinson A, Kearnes S, Keefe AD, Kimani SW, Kramer T, Kutera M, Kwak HA, Lento C, Li Y, Liu J, Loup J, Machado RAC, Mulhern CJ, Perveen S, Righetto GL, Riley P, Shrestha S, Sigel EA, Silva M, Sintchak MD, Slakman BL, Taylor RD, Thompson J, Torng W, Underkoffler C, von Rechenberg M, Walsh RT, Watson I, Wilson DJ, Wolf E, Yadav M, Yazdi AK, Zhang J, Zhang Y, Santhakumar V, Edwards AM, Barsyte-Lovejoy D, Schapira M, Brown PJ, Halabelian L, Arrowsmith CH. J Med Chem. 2025 Jan 23;68(2):1092-1112. doi: 10.1021/acs.jmedchem.4c02010. Epub 2024 Nov 4. PubMed 39495097.
Backbone
  Vector backbone: pFBOH-MHL
  Backbone manufacturer: pFASTBac1 Modified
  Vector type: Insect Expression
  Selectable markers: Gentamicin
Growth in bacteria
  Bacterial resistance: Ampicillin, 100 μg/mL
  Growth temperature: 37°C
  Growth strain: DH5alpha
  Copy number: High Copy
Gene/Insert
  Gene/Insert name: WDR41:Q30-V459
  Species: H. sapiens (human)
  Insert size (bp): 1290
  Mutation: wild type
  Entrez Gene: WDR41 (a.k.a. MSTP048)
  Promoter: Polyhedrin
  Tag / fusion protein: MHHHHHHSSGRENLYFQG (N terminal on insert)
  Cloning method: Ligation Independent Cloning
  Sequencing primers: 5′ tattccggattattcataccg; 3′ ctctacaaatgtggtatggc
Resource information
  A portion of this plasmid was derived from a plasmid made by: Mammalian Gene Collection (BC040241)
Terms and licenses: Academic/Nonprofit Terms; Industry Terms: Not Available to Industry
Depositor comments: 5' Cloning Site: BseRI (destroyed), 3' Cloning Site: BseRI (destroyed).
How to cite: pFBOH-MHL_WDR41_30-459 was a gift from Cheryl Arrowsmith (Addgene plasmid # 210894 ; http://n2t.net/addgene:210894 ; RRID:Addgene_210894)
