>Addgene plasmid #210894 | pFBOH-MHL_WDR41_30-459 | depositor partial sequence | sequence record 411266 | Insert sequence
CAGAATCCCTACACTGAACTGCTAGTACTGAAGGCTCATCATGATATTGTACGATTTCTGGTACAGTTAG
ATGACTACAGATTTGCATCTGCTGGTGATGATGGAATTGTAGTTGTGTGGAATGCCCAGACAGGGGAAAA
ACTTTTAGAACTGAATGGACACACTCAAAAGATAACAGCTATTATTACATTTCCTTCCTTGGAATCTTGT
GAAGAGAAAAATCAACTCATCTTGACAGCCTCTGCTGATAGAACAGTTATTGTGTGGGATGGTGATACTA
CCAGACAAGTTCAGAGAATATCATGCTTCCAGTCTACTGTAAAGTGTTTAACTGTTCTTCAGAGACTAGA
TGTTTGGCTTTCTGGTGGGAATGACCTGTGTGTGTGGAACCGAAAATTAGATCTCCTGTGTAAGACTAGC
CACCTTTCTGATACAGGTATTAGTGCTTTGGTTGAAATACCTAAGAACTGTGTTGTGGCAGCAGTTGGCA
AAGAACTGATAATTTTCAGGTTGGTAGCACCCACAGAAGGATCACTAGAATGGGATATTCTTGAAGTTAA
GCGCCTCCTTGATCACCAGGATAATATTCTCTCATTGATTAATGTCAATGATTTGAGTTTTGTCACCGGC
TCCCACGTCGGAGAGCTGATCATCTGGGATGCCCTGGACTGGACCATGCAGGCCTATGAACGCAACTTCT
GGGACCCATCTCCACAACTGGACACCCAACAAGAAATAAAACTCTGTCAAAAATCAAATGACATTTCTAT
TCATCATTTCACATGTGATGAAGAGAATGTATTTGCTGCAGTTGGAAGGGGTTTATACGTGTATAGCCTT
CAAATGAAGCGTGTGATTGCCTGCCAGAAAACTGCACATGACTCCAATGTCCTGCACGTTGCCAGACTTC
CAAACAGGCAGTTAATCTCATGCTCAGAAGATGGCAGTGTACGCATTTGGGAGTTAAGAGAAAAACAGCA
GCTTGCAGCTGAGCCTGTACCAACAGGTTTTTTTAACATGTGGGGATTTGGAAGAGTCAGCAAACAAGCC
AGCCAACCTGTTAAAAAGCAGCAAGAAAATGCTACTTCATGTTCACTGGAGCTTATTGGAGATTTGATTG
GACACTCATCATCTGTGGAGATGTTTCTATACTTTGAAGATCATGGACTAGTGACGTGCTCCGCTGATCA
TCTCATTATTTTGTGGAAAAATGGAGAGCGAGAATCTGGATTGCGCAGTTTAAGATTATTTCAAAAATTA
GAGGAGAATGGTGACTTATACCTTGCTGTC
